Addgene plasmid #55884: mRuby-Vimentin-7
Purpose: Localization: Intermediate Filaments, Excitation: 558, Emission: 605
Depositing lab: Michael Davidson. Depositing organization: Florida State University, Tallahassee.
Backbone
  Vector backbone: mRuby
  Backbone size w/o insert (bp): 4750
  Vector type: Mammalian Expression
  Selectable markers: Neomycin (select with G418)
Growth in bacteria
  Bacterial resistance: Kanamycin, 50 μg/mL
  Growth temperature: 37°C
  Growth strain: DH5alpha
  Copy number: High Copy
Gene/Insert
  Gene/Insert name: Vimentin (alt name: NM_003380.3)
  Species: H. sapiens (human)
  Entrez Gene: VIM
  Promoter: CMV
  Tag / fusion protein: mRuby
  Cloning method: Unknown
  Sequencing primers: 5′ CMV-F; 3′ SV40pA-R
Terms and licenses: Academic/Nonprofit Terms; Industry Terms
Depositor comments: . Excitation = 558; Emission = 605
How to cite: mRuby-Vimentin-7 was a gift from Michael Davidson (Addgene plasmid # 55884 ; http://n2t.net/addgene:55884 ; RRID:Addgene_55884)
