[The description below was written by a language model from this plasmid's Addgene catalogue record.]
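Description:
mRuby-Vimentin-7 is a mammalian expression plasmid that produces human vimentin (VIM) fused to the red fluorescent protein mRuby, serving as a live-cell or fixed-cell marker for intermediate filaments. It is built on an mRuby fluorescent-protein backbone of about 4.75 kb (excluding the insert). In bacteria it is maintained as a high-copy plasmid under kanamycin selection. A neomycin resistance marker allows G418 selection of stably transfected mammalian cells. The record does not include a feature table, so the origin of replication and the exact layout of the resistance cassette are not stated.

Expression of the fusion is driven by the CMV promoter, a strong constitutive promoter in most mammalian cell lines. The listed 3′ sequencing primer implies that an SV40 polyadenylation signal lies downstream of the coding region. Vimentin is a type III intermediate filament protein, so the fusion is expected to incorporate into the endogenous filament network and make it visible by fluorescence microscopy. mRuby is recorded with excitation at 558 nm and emission at 605 nm, placing it in the red channel, where it can be combined with green or blue probes in multicolour imaging. The record does not say whether mRuby sits at the N- or C-terminus of vimentin. It also does not explain the "7" in the name, which may refer to the length of a linker between the two proteins. The cloning method is listed as unknown. The plasmid is typically used as a localization reference for intermediate filaments, to follow cytoskeletal organization and dynamics in transfected cells.
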