>Addgene plasmid #55884 | mRuby-Vimentin-7 | depositor partial sequence | sequence record 86790 | insert sequence
GACGTCAGATCCGCTAGCGCTACCGGACTCAGATCTCGAGCTCAAGCTTCGAATTCCCATGTCCACCAGG
TCCGTGTCCTCGTCCTCCTACCGCAGGATGTTCGGCGGCCCGGGCACCGCGAGCCGGCCGAGCTCCAGCC
GGAGCTACGTGACTACGTCCACCCGCACCTACAGCCTGGGCAGCGCGCTGCGCCCCAGCACCAGCCGCAG
CCTCTACGCCTCGTCCCCGGGCGGCGTGTATGCCACGCGCTCCTCTGCCGTGCGCCTGCGGAGCAGCGTG
CCCGGGGTGCGGCTCCTGCAGGACTCGGTGGACTTCTCGCTGGCCGACGCCATCAACACCGAGTTCAAGA
ACACCCGCACCAACGAGAAGGTGGAGCTGCAGGAGCTGAATGACCGCTTCGCCAACTACATCGACAAGGT
GCGCTTCCTGGAGCAGCAGAATAAGATCCTGCTGGCCGAGCTCGAGCAGCTCAAGGGCCAAGGCAAGTCG
CGCCTGGGGGACCTCTACGAGGAGGAGATGCGGGAGCTGCGCCGGCAGGTGGACCAGCTAACCAACGACA
AAGCCCGCGTCGAGGTGGAGCGCGACAACCTGGCCGAGGACATCATGCGCCTCCGGGAGAAATTGCAGGA
GGAGATGCTTCAGAGAGAGGAAGCCGAAAACACCCTGCAATCTTTCAGACAGGATGTTGACAATGCGTCT
CTGGCACGTCTTGACCTTGAACGCAAAGTGGAATCTTTGCAAGAAGAGATTGCCTTTTTGAAGAAACTCC
ACGAAGAGGAAATCCAGGAGCTGCAGGCTCAGATTCAGGAACAGCATGTCCAAATCGATGTGGATGTTTC
CAAGCCTGACCTCACGGCTGCCCTGCGTGACGTACGTCAGCAATATGAAAGTGTGGCTGCCAAGAACCTG
CAGGAGGCAGAAGAATGGTACAAATCCAAGTTTGCTGACCTCTCTGAGGCTGCCAACCGGAACAATGACG
CCCTGCGCCAGGCAAAGCAGGAGTCCACTGAGTACCGGAGACAGGTGCAGTCCCTCACCTGTGAAGTGGA
TGCCCTTAAAGGAACCAATGAGTCCCTGGAACGCCAGATGCGTGAAATGGAAGAGAACTTTGCCGTTGAA
GCTGCTAACTACCAAGACACTATTGGCCGCCTGCAGGATGAGATTCAGAATATGAAGGAGGAAATGGCTC
GTCACCTTCGTGAATACCAAGACCTGCTCAATGTTAAGATGGCCCTTGACATTGAGATTGCCACCTACAG
GAAGCTGCTGGAAGGCGAGGAGAGCAGGATTTCTCTGCCTCTTCCAAACTTTTCCTCCCTGAACCTGAGG
GAAACTAATCTGGATTCACTCCCTCTGGTTGATACCCACTCAAAAAGGACACTTCTGATTAAGACGGTTG
AAACTAGAGATGGACAGGTTATCAACGAAACTTCTCAGCATCACGATGACCTTGAAGGGATCCACCGGTC
GCCACCATGAACAGCCTGATCAAAGAAAACATGCGGATGAAGGTGGTGCTGGAAGGCAGCGTGAACGGCC
ACCAGTTCAAGTGCACCGGCGAGGGCGAGGGCAACCCCTACATGGGCACCCAGACCATGCGGATCAAAGT
GATCGAGGGCGGACCTCTGCCCTTCGCCTTCGACATCCTGGCCACATCCTTCATGTACGGCAGCCGGACC
TTCATCAAGTACCCCAAGGGCATCCCCGATTTCTTCAAGCAGAGCTTCCCCGAGGGCTTCACCTGGGAGA
GAGTGACCAGATACGAGGACGGCGGCGTGATCACCGTGATGCAGGACACCAGCCTGGAAGATGGCTGCCT
GGTGTACCATGCCCAGGTCAGGGGCGTGAATTTTCCCAGCAACGGCGCCGTGATGCAGAAGAAAACCAAG
GGCTGGGAGCCCAACACCGAGATGATGTACCCCGCTGACGGCGGACTGAGAGGCTACACCCACATGGCCC
TGAAGGTGGACGGCGGAGGGCACCTGAGCTGCAGCTTCGTGACCACCTACCGATCCAAGAAAACCGTGGG
CAACATCAAGATGCCCGGCATCCACGCCGTGGACCACCGGCTGGAAAGGCTGGAAGAGTCCGACAACGAG
ATGTTCGTGGTGCAGCGGGAGCACGCCGTGGCCAAGTTCGCCGGCCTGGGCGGAGGGTAAGCGGCCGCGA
CTCTAGATCATAATCAGCCATACCACATTGA
