>Addgene plasmid #55884 | mRuby-Vimentin-7 | addgene partial sequence | sequence record 128638 | SV40pA-R 5'-GAAATTTGTGATGCTATTGC-3'
GTTACAACAACAATTGCATTCATTTTATGTTTCAGGTTCAGGGGGAGGTGTGGGAGGTTTTTTAAAGCAA
GTAAAACCTCTACAAATGTGGTATGGCTGATTATGATCTAGAGTCGCGGCCGCTTACCCTCCGCCCAGGC
CGGCGAACTTGGCCACGGCGTGCTCCCGCTGCACCACGAACATCTCGTTGTCGGACTCTTCCAGCCTTTC
CAGCCGGTGGTCCACGGCGTGGATGCCGGGCATCTTGATGTTGCCCACGGTTTTCTTGGATCGGTAGGTG
GTCACGAAGCTGCAGCTCAGGTGCCCTCCGCCGTCCACCTTCAGGGCCATGTGGGTGTAGCCTCTCAGTC
CGCCGTCAGCGGGGTACATCATCTCGGTGTTGGGCTCCCAGCCCTTGGTTTTCTTCTGCATCACGGCGCC
GTTGCTGGGAAAATTCACGCCCCTGACCTGGGCATGGTACACCAGGCAGCCATCTTCCAGGCTGGTGTCC
TGCATCACGGTGATCACGCCGCCGTCCTCGTATCTGGTCACTCTCTCCCAGGTGAAGCCCTCGGGGAAGC
TCTGCTTGAAGAAATCGGGGATGCCCTTGGGGTACTTGATGAAGGTCCGGCTGCCGTACATGAAGGATGT
GGCCAGGATGTCGAAGGCGAAGGGCAGAGGTCCGCCCTCGATCACTTTGATCCGCATGGTCTGGGTGCCC
ATGTAGGGGTTGCCCTCGCCCTCGCCGGTGCACTTGAACTGGTGGCCGTTCACGCTGCCTTCCAGCACCA
CCTTCATCCGCATGTTTTCTTTGATCAGGCTGTTCATGGTGGCGACCGGTGGAT
